>Addgene plasmid #251682 | lentiCRISPR v2-sgLIAS-2 | addgene full sequence | sequence record 498913 | Addgene NGS Result
TTGAGATCCTTTTTTTCTGCGCGTAATCTGCTGCTTGCAAACAAAAAAACCACCGCTACCAGCGGTGGTT
TGTTTGCCGGATCAAGAGCTACCAACTCTTTTTCCGAAGGTAACTGGCTTCAGCAGAGCGCAGATACCAA
ATACTGTTCTTCTAGTGTAGCCGTAGTTAGGCCACCACTTCAAGAACTCTGTAGCACCGCCTACATACCT
CGCTCTGCTAATCCTGTTACCAGTGGCTGCTGCCAGTGGCGATAAGTCGTGTCTTACCGGGTTGGACTCA
AGACGATAGTTACCGGATAAGGCGCAGCGGTCGGGCTGAACGGGGGGTTCGTGCACACAGCCCAGCTTGG
AGCGAACGACCTACACCGAACTGAGATACCTACAGCGTGAGCTATGAGAAAGCGCCACGCTTCCCGAAGG
GAGAAAGGCGGACAGGTATCCGGTAAGCGGCAGGGTCGGAACAGGAGAGCGCACGAGGGAGCTTCCAGGG
GGAAACGCCTGGTATCTTTATAGTCCTGTCGGGTTTCGCCACCTCTGACTTGAGCGTCGATTTTTGTGAT
GCTCGTCAGGGGGGCGGAGCCTATGGAAAAACGCCAGCAACGCGGCCTTTTTACGGTTCCTGGCCTTTTG
CTGGCCTTTTGCTCACATGTTCTTTCCTGCGTTATCCCCTGATTCTGTGGATAACCGTATTACCGCCTTT
GAGTGAGCTGATACCGCTCGCCGCAGCCGAACGACCGAGCGCAGCGAGTCAGTGAGCGAGGAAGCGGAAG
AGCGCCCAATACGCAAACCGCCTCTCCCCGCGCGTTGGCCGATTCATTAATGCAGCTGGCACGACAGGTT
TCCCGACTGGAAAGCGGGCAGTGAGCGCAACGCAATTAATGTGAGTTAGCTCACTCATTAGGCACCCCAG
GCTTTACACTTTATGCTTCCGGCTCGTATGTTGTGTGGAATTGTGAGCGGATAACAATTTCACACAGGAA
ACAGCTATGACCATGATTACGCCAAGCTCTAGCTAGAGGTCGACGGTATACAGACATGATAAGATACATT
GATGAGTTTGGACAAACCACAACTAGAATGCAGTGAAAAAAATGCTTTATTTGTGAAATTTGTGATGCTA
TTGCTTTATTTGTAACCATTATAAGCTGCAATAAACAAGTTGGGGTGGGCGAAGAACTCCAGCATGAGAT
CCCCGCGCTGGAGGATCATCCAGCCGGCGTCCCGGAAAACGATTCCGAAGCCCAACCTTTCATAGAAGGC
GGCGGTGGAATCGAAATCTCGTAGCACGTGTCAGTCCTGCTCCTCGGCCACGAAGTGCACGCAGTTGCCG
GCCGGGTCGCGCAGGGCGAACTCCCGCCCCCACGGCTGCTCGCCGATCTCGGTCATGGCCGGCCCGGAGG
CGTCCCGGAAGTTCGTGGACACGACCTCCGACCACTCGGCGTACAGCTCGTCCAGGCCGCGCACCCACAC
CCAGGCCAGGGTGTTGTCCGGCACCACCTGGTCCTGGACCGCGCTGATGAACAGGGTCACGTCGTCCCGG
ACCACACCGGCGAAGTCGTCCTCCACGAAGTCCCGGGAGAACCCGAGCCGGTCGGTCCAGAACTCGACCG
CTCCGGCGACGTCGCGCGCGGTGAGCACCGGAACGGCACTGGTCAACTTGGCCATGGTTTAGTTCCTCAC
CTTGTCGTATTATACTATGCCGATATACTATGCCGATGATTAATTGTCAACACGTGCTGATCAGATCCGA
AAATGGATATACAAGCTCCCGGGAGCTTTTTGCAAAAGCCTAGGCCTCCAAAAAAGCCTCCTCACTACTT
CTGGAATAGCTCAGAGGCAGAGGCGGCCTCGGCCTCTGCATAAATAAAAAAAATTAGTCAGCCATGGGGC
GGAGAATGGGCGGAACTGGGCGGAGTTAGGGGCGGGATGGGCGGAGTTAGGGGCGGGACTATGGTTGCTG
ACTAATTGAGATGCATGCTTTGCATACTTCTGCCTGCTGGGGAGCCTGGGGACTTTCCACACCTGGTTGC
TGACTAATTGAGATGCATGCTTTGCATACTTCTGCCTGCTGGGGAGCCTGGGGACTTTCCACACCCTAAC
TGACACACATTCCACAGAATTAATTCGCGTTAAATTTTTGTTAAATCAGCTCATTTTTTAACCAATAGGC
CGAAATCGGCAAAATCCCTTATAAATCAAAAGAATAGACCGAGATAGGGT
[37 nt withheld, positions 2221-2257]
AAAGAACGTGGACTCCAACGTCAAAGG
[49 nt withheld, positions 2285-2333]
T
[91 nt withheld, positions 2335-2425]
G
[124 nt withheld, positions 2427-2550]
GGGGATACCCCCTAGAGCCCCAGCTGGTTCTTTCCGCCTCAGAAGCCATAGAGCCCACCGCATCCCCAGC
ATGCCTGCTATTGTCTTCCCAATCCTCCCCCTTGCTGTCCTGCCCCACCCCACCCCCCAGAATAGAATGA
CACCTACTCAGACAATGCGATGCAATTTCCTCATTTTATTAGGAAAGGACAGTGGGAGTGGCACCTTCCA
GGGTCAAGGAAGGCACGGGGGAGGGGCAAACAACAGATGGCTGGCAACTAGAAGGCACAGTCGAGGCTGA
TCAGCGGGTTTAAACGGGCCCTGCTAGAGATTTTCCACACTGACTAAAAGGGTCTGAGGGATCTCTAGTT
ACCAGAGTCACACAACAGACGGGCACACACTACTTGAAGCACTCAAGGCAAGCTTTATTGAGGCTTAAGC
AGTGGGTTCCCTAGTTAGCCAGAGAGCTCCCAGGCTCAGATCTGGTCTAACCAGAGAGACCCAGTACAAG
CAAAAAGCAGATCTTGTCTTCGTTGGGAGTGAATTAGCCCTTCCAGTCCCCCCTTTTCTTTTAAAAAGTG
GCTAAGATCTACAGCTGCCTTGTAAGTCATTGGTCTTAAAGTCGACGCGGGGAGGCGGCCCAAAGGGAGA
TCCGACTCGTCTGAGGGCGAAGGCGAAGACGCGGAAGAGGCCGCAGAGCCGGCAGCAGGCCGCGGGAAGG
AAGGTCCGCTGGATTGAGGGCCGAAGGGACGTAGCAGAAGGACGTCCCGCGCAGAATCCAGGTGGCAACA
CAGGCGAGCAGCCAAGGAAAGGACGATGATTTCCCCGACAACACCACGGAATTGTCAGTGCCCAACAGCC
GAGCCCCTGTCCAGCAGCGGGCAAGGCAGGCGGCGATGAGTTCCGCCGTGGCAATAGGGAGGGGGAAAGC
GAAAGTCCCGGAAAGGAGCTGACAGGTGGTGGCAATGCCCCAACCAGTGGGGGTTGCGTCAGCAAACACA
GTGCACACCACGCCACGTTGCCTGACAACGGGCCACAACTCCTCATAAAGAGACAGCAACCAGGATTTAT
ACAAGGAGGAGAAAATGAAAGCCATACGGGAAGCAATAGCATGATACAAAGGCATTAAAGCAGCGTATCC
ACATAGCGTAAAAGGAGCAACATAGTTAAGAATACCAGTCAATCTTTCACAAATTTTGTAATCCAGAGGT
TGATTGTCGACTTAACGCGTTCAGGCACCGGGCTTGCGGGTCATGCACCAGGTGCGCGGTCCTTCGGGCA
CCTCGACGTCGGCGGTGACGGTGAAGCCGAGCCGCTCGTAGAAGGGGAGGTTGCGGGGCGCGGAGGTCTC
CAGGAAGGCGGGCACCCCGGCGCGCTCGGCCGCCTCCACTCCGGGGAGCACGACGGCGCTGCCCAGACCC
TTGCCCTGGTGGTCGGGCGAGACTCCGACGGTGGCCAGGAACCACGCGGGCTCCTTGGGCCGGTGCGGCG
CCAGGAGGCCTTCCATCTGTTGCTGCGCGGCCAGCCGGGAACCGCTCAACTCGGCCATGCGCGGGCCGAT
CTCGGCGAACACCGCCCCCGCTTCGACGCTCTCCGGCGTGGTCCAGACCGCCACCGCGGCGCCGTCGTCC
GCGACCCACACCTTGCCGATGTCGAGCCCGACGCGCGTGAGGAAGAGTTCTTGCAGCTCGGTGACCCGCT
CGATGTGGCGGTCCGGATCGACGGTGTGGCGCGTGGCGGGGTAGTCGGCGAACGCGGCGGCGAGGGTGCG
TACGGCCCTGGGGACGTCGTCGCGGGTGGCGAGGCGCACCGTGGGCTTGTACTCGGTCGGTCCAGGATTC
TCTTCGACATCTCCGGCTTGTTTCAGCAGAGAGAAGTTTGTTGCGCCGGATCCCTTATCGTCATCGTCTT
TGTAATCTTTCTTCTTCTTAGCCTGTCCAGCCTTCTTTGTGGCGGCAGGTCGCTTGTCGCCTCCCAGCTG
AGACAGGTCGATCCGTGTCTCGTACAGGCCGGTGATGCTCTGGTGGATCAGGGTGGCGTCCAGCACCTCT
TTGGTGCTGGTGTACCTCTTCCGGTCGATGGTGGTGTCAAAGTACTTGAAGGCGGCAGGGGCTCCCAGAT
TGGTCAGGGTAAACAGGTGGATGATATTCTCGGCCTGCTCTCTGATGGGCTTATCCCGGTGCTTGTTGTA
GGCGGACAGCACTTTGTCCAGATTAGCGTCGGCCAGGATCACTCTCTTGGAGAACTCGCTGATCTGCTCG
ATGATCTCGTCCAGGTAGTGCTTGTGCTGTTCCACAAACAGCTGTTTCTGCTCATTATCCTCGGGGGAGC
CCTTCAGCTTCTCATAGTGGCTGGCCAGGTACAGGAAGTTCACATATTTGGAGGGCAGGGCCAGTTCGTT
TCCCTTCTGCAGTTCGCCGGCAGAGGCCAGCATTCTCTTCCGGCCGTTTTCCAGCTCGAACAGGGAGTAC
TTAGGCAGCTTGATGATCAGGTCCTTTTTCACTTCTTTGTAGCCCTTGGCTTCCAGAAAGTCGATGGGAT
TCTTCTCGAAGCTGCTTCTTTCCATGATGGTGATCCCCAGCAGCTCTTTCACACTCTTCAGTTTCTTGGA
CTTGCCCTTTTCCACTTTGGCCACCACCAGCACAGAATAGGCCACGGTGGGGCTGTCGAAGCCGCCGTAC
TTCTTAGGGTCCCAGTCCTTCTTTCTGGCGATCAGCTTATCGCTGTTCCTCTTGGGCAGGATAGACTCTT
TGCTGAAGCCGCCTGTCTGCACCTCGGTCTTTTTCACGATATTCACTTGGGGCATGCTCAGCACTTTCCG
CACGGTGGCAAAATCCCGGCCCTTATCCCACACGATCTCCCCGGTTTCGCCGTTTGTCTCGATCAGAGGC
CGCTTCCGGATCTCGCCGTTGGCCAGGGTAATCTCGGTCTTGAAAAAGTTCATGATGTTGCTGTAGAAGA
AGTACTTGGCGGTAGCCTTGCCGATTTCCTGCTCGCTCTTGGCGATCATCTTCCGCACGTCGTACACCTT
GTAGTCGCCGTACACGAACTCGCTTTCCAGCTTAGGGTACTTTTTGATCAGGGCGGTTCCCACGACGGCG
TTCAGGTAGGCGTCGTGGGCGTGGTGGTAGTTGTTGATCTCGCGCACTTTGTAAAACTGGAAATCCTTCC
GGAAATCGGACACCAGCTTGGACTTCAGGGTGATCACTTTCACTTCCCGGATCAGCTTGTCATTCTCGTC
GTACTTAGTGTTCATCCGGGAGTCCAGGATCTGTGCCACGTGCTTTGTGATCTGCCGGGTTTCCACCAGC
TGTCTCTTGATGAAGCCGGCCTTATCCAGTTCGCTCAGGCCGCCTCTCTCGGCCTTGGTCAGATTGTCGA
ACTTTCTCTGGGTAATCAGCTTGGCGTTCAGCAGCTGCCGCCAGTAGTTCTTCATCTTCTTCACGACCTC
TTCGGAGGGCACGTTGTCGCTCTTGCCCCGGTTCTTGTCGCTTCTGGTCAGCACCTTGTTGTCGATGGAG
TCGTCCTTCAGAAAGCTCTGAGGCACGATATGGTCCACATCGTAGTCGGACAGCCGGTTGATGTCCAGTT
CCTGGTCCACGTACATATCCCGCCCATTCTGCAGGTAGTACAGGTACAGCTTCTCGTTCTGCAGCTGGGT
GTTTTCCACGGGGTGTTCTTTCAGGATCTGGCTGCCCAGCTCTTTGATGCCCTCTTCGATCCGCTTCATT
CTCTCGCGGCTGTTCTTCTGTCCCTTCTGGGTGGTCTGGTTCTCTCTGGCCATTTCGATCACGATGTTCT
CGGGCTTGTGCCGGCCCATCACTTTCACGAGCTCGTCCACCACCTTCACTGTCTGCAGGATGCCCTTCTT
AATGGCGGGGCTGCCGGCCAGATTGGCAATGTGCTCGTGCAGGCTATCGCCCTGGCCGGACACCTGGGCT
TTCTGGATGTCCTCTTTAAAGGTCAGGCTGTCGTCGTGGATCAGCTGCATGAAGTTTCTGTTGGCGAAGC
CGTCGGACTTCAGGAAATCCAGGATTGTCTTGCCGGACTGCTTGTCCCGGATGCCGTTGATCAGCTTCCG
GCTCAGCCTGCCCCAGCCGGTGTATCTCCGCCGCTTCAGCTGCTTCATCACTTTGTCGTCGAACAGGTGG
GCATAGGTTTTCAGCCGTTCCTCGATCATCTCTCTGTCCTCAAACAGTGTCAGGGTCAGCACGATATCTT
CCAGAATGTCCTCGTTTTCCTCATTGTCCAGGAAGTCCTTGTCCTTGATAATTTTCAGCAGATCGTGGTA
TGTGCCCAGGGAGGCGTTGAACCGATCTTCCACGCCGGAGATTTCCACGGAGTCGAAGCACTCGATTTTC
TTGAAGTAGTCCTCTTTCAGCTGCTTCACGGTCACTTTCCGGTTGGTCTTGAACAGCAGGTCCACGATGG
CCTTTTTCTGCTCGCCGCTCAGGAAGGCGGGCTTTCTCATTCCCTCGGTCACGTATTTCACTTTGGTCAG
CTCGTTATACACGGTGAAGTACTCGTACAGCAGGCTGTGCTTGGGCAGCACCTTCTCGTTGGGCAGGTTC
TTATCGAAGTTGGTCATCCGCTCGATGAAGCTCTGGGCGGAAGCGCCCTTGTCCACCACTTCCTCGAAGT
TCCAGGGGGTGATGGTTTCCTCGCTCTTTCTGGTCATCCAGGCGAATCTGCTGTTTCCCCTGGCCAGAGG
GCCCACGTAGTAGGGGATGCGGAAGGTCAGGATCTTCTCGATCTTTTCCCGGTTGTCCTTCAGGAATGGG
TAAAAATCTTCCTGCCGCCGCAGAATGGCGTGCAGCTCTCCCAGGTGGATCTGGTGGGGGATGCTGCCGT
TGTCGAAGGTCCGCTGCTTCCGCAGCAGGTCCTCTCTGTTCAGCTTCACGAGCAGTTCCTCGGTGCCGTC
CATCTTTTCCAGGATGGGCTTGATGAACTTGTAGAACTCTTCCTGGCTGGCTCCGCCGTCAATGTAGCCG
GCGTAGCCGTTCTTGCTCTGGTCGAAGAAAATCTCTTTGTACTTCTCAGGCAGCTGCTGCCGCACGAGAG
CTTTCAGCAGGGTCAGGTCCTGGTGGTGCTCGTCGTATCTCTTGATCATAGAGGCGCTCAGGGGGGCCTT
GGTGATCTCGGTGTTCACTCTCAGGATGTCGCTCAGCAGGATGGCGTCGGACAGGTTCTTGGCGGCCAGA
AACAGGTCGGCGTACTGGTCGCCGATCTGGGCCAGCAGGTTGTCCAGGTCGTCGTCGTAGGTGTCCTTGC
TCAGCTGCAGTTTGGCATCCTCGGCCAGGTCGAAGTTGCTCTTGAAGTTGGGGGTCAGGCCCAGGCTCAG
GGCAATCAGGTTTCCGAACAGGCCATTCTTCTTCTCGCCGGGCAGCTGGGCGATCAGATTTTCCAGCCGT
CTGCTCTTGCTCAGTCTGGCAGACAGGATGGCCTTGGCGTCCACGCCGCTGGCGTTGATGGGGTTTTCCT
CGAACAGCTGGTTGTAGGTCTGCACCAGCTGGATGAACAGCTTGTCCACGTCGCTGTTGTCGGGGTTCAG
GTCGCCCTCGATCAGGAAGTGGCCCCGGAACTTGATCATGTGGGCCAGGGCCAGATAGATCAGCCGCAGG
TCGGCCTTGTCGGTGCTGTCCACCAGTTTCTTTCTCAGGTGGTAGATGGTGGGGTACTTCTCGTGGTAGG
CCACCTCGTCCACGATGTTGCCGAAGATGGGGTGCCGCTCGTGCTTCTTATCCTCTTCCACCAGGAAGGA
CTCTTCCAGTCTGTGGAAGAAGCTGTCGTCCACCTTGGCCATCTCGTTGCTGAAGATCTCTTGCAGATAG
CAGATCCGGTTCTTCCGTCTGGTGTATCTTCTTCTGGCGGTTCTCTTCAGCCGGGTGGCCTCGGCTGTTT
CGCCGCTGTCGAACAGCAGGGCTCCGATCAGGTTCTTCTTGATGCTGTGCCGGTCGGTGTTGCCCAGCAC
CTTGAATTTCTTGCTGGGCACCTTGTACTCGTCGGTGATCACGGCCCAGCCCACAGAGTTGGTGCCGATG
TCCAGGCCGATGCTGTACTTCTTGTCCATGGTGGCAGCGCTCTAGAACCGGTCCTGTGTTCTGGCGGCAA
ACCCGTTGCGAAAAAGAACGTTCACGGCGACTACTGCACTTATATACGGTTCTCCCCCACCCTCGGGAAA
AAGGCGGAGCCAGTACACGACATCACTTTCCCAGTTTACCCCGCGCCACCTTCTCTAGGCACCGGATCAA
TTGCCGACCCCTCCCCCCAACTTCTCGGGGACTGTGGGCGATGTGCGCTCTGCCCACTGACGGGCACCGG
AGCCAATTCCCACTCCTTTCAAGACCTAGCTAGCGAATTCAAAAAAGCACCGACTCGGTGCCACTTTTTC
AAGTTGATAACGGACTAGCCTTATTTTAACTTGCTATTTCTAGCTCTAAAACCGATCATGGTAGGGCCAG
CCCGGTGTTTCGTCCTTTCCACAAGATATATAAAGCCAAGAAATCGAAATACTTTCAAGTTACGGTAAGC
ATATGATAGTCCATTTTAAAACATAATTTTAAAACTGCAAACTACCCAAGAAATTATTACTTTCTACGTC
ACGTATTTTGTACTAATATCTTTGTGTTTACAGTCAAATTAATTCTAATTATCTCTCTAACAGCCTTGTA
TCGTATATGCAAATATGAAGGAATCATGGGAAATAGGCCCTCGGTACCTTAATTAACCAAACTGGATCTC
TGCTGTCCCTGTAATAAACCCGAAAATTTTGAATTTTTGTAATTTGTTTTTGTAATTCTTTAGTTTGTAT
GTCTGTTGCTATTATGTCTACTATTCTTTCCCCTGCACTGTACCCCCCAATCCCCCCTTTTCTTTTAAAA
TTGTGGATGAATACTGCCATTTGTCTGCAGAATTGGCGCACGCAGTGCCGATCCGTTCACTAATCGAATG
GATCTGTCTCTGTCTCTCTCTCCACCTTCTTCTTCTATTCCTTCGGGCCTGTCGGGTCCCCTCGGGGTTG
GGAGGTGGGTCTGAAACGATAATGGTGAATATCCCTGCCTAACTCTATTCACTATAGAAAGTACAGCAAA
AACTATTCTTAAACCTACCAAGCCTCCTACTATCATTATGAATAATTTTATATACCACAGCCAATTTGTT
ATGTTAAACCAATTCCACAAACTTGCCCATTTATCTAATTCCAATAATTCTTGTTCATTCTTTTCTTGCT
GGTTTTGCGATTCTTCAATTAAGGAGTGTATTAAGCTTGTGTAATTGTTAATTTCTCTGTCCCACTCCAT
CCAGGTCGTGTGATTCCAAATCTGTTCCAGAGATTTATTACTCCAACTAGCATTCCAAGGCACAGCAGTG
GTGCAAATGAGTTTTCCAGAGCAACCCCAAATCCCCAGGAGCTGTTGATCCTTTAGGTATCTTTCCACAG
CCAGGATTCTTGCCTGGAGCTGCTTGATGCCCCAGACTGTGAGTTGCAACAGATGCTGTTGCGCCTCAAT
AGCCCTCAGCAAATTGTTCTGCTGCTGCACTATACCAGACAATAATTGTCTGGCCTGTACCGTCAGCGTC
ATTGACGCTGCGCCCATAGTGCTTCCTGCTGCTCCCAAGAACCCAAGGAACAAAGCTCCTATTCCCACTG
CTCTTTTTTCTCTCTGCACCACTCTTCTCTTTGCCTTGGTGGGTGCTACTCCTAATGGTTCAATTTTTAC
TACTTTATATTTATATAATTCACTTCTCCAATTGTCCCTCATATCTCCTCCTCCAGGTCTGAAGATCAGC
GGCCGCTTGCTGTGCGGTGGTCTTACTTTTGTTTTGCTCTTCCTCTATCTTGTCTAAAGCTTCCTTGGTG
TCTTTTATCTCTATCCTTTGATGCACACAATAGAGGGTTGCTACTGTATTATATAATGATCTAAGTTCTT
CTGATCCTGTCTGAAGGGATGGTTGTAGCTGTCCCAGTATTTGTCTACAGCCTTCTGATGTTTCTAACAG
GCCAGGATTAACTGCGAATCGTTCTAGCTCCCTGCTTGCCCATACTATATGTTTTAATTTATATTTTTTC
TTTCCCCCTGGCCTTAACCGAATTTTTTCCCATCGCGATCTAATTCTCCCCCGCTTAATACTGACGCTCT
CGCACCCATCTCTCTCCTTCTAGCCTCCGCTAGTCAAAATTTTTGGCGTACTCACCAGTCGCCGCCCCTC
GCCTCTTGCCGTGCGCGCTTCAGCAAGCCGAGTCCTGCGTCGAGAGAGCTCCTCTGGTTTCCCTTTCGCT
TTCAAGTCCCTGTTCGGGCGCCACTGCTAGAGATTTTCCACACTGACTAAAAGGGTCTGAGGGATCTCTA
GTTACCAGAGTCACACAACAGACGGGCACACACTACTTGAAGCACTCAAGGCAAGCTTTATTGAGGCTTA
AGCAGTGGGTTCCCTAGTTAGCCAGAGAGCTCCCAGGCTCAGATCTGGTCTAACCAGAGAGACCCAGTAC
AGGCAAAACGCGCTGCTTATATAGACCTCCCACCGTACACGCCTACCGCCCATTTGCGTCAATGGGGCGG
AGTTGTTACGACATTTTGGAAAGTCCCGTTGATTTTGGTGCCAAAACAAACTCCCATTGACGTCAATGGG
GTGGAGACTTGGAAATCCCCGTGAGTCAAACCGCTATCCACGCCCATTGATGTACTGCCAAAACCGCATC
ACCATGGTAATAGCGATGACTAATACGTAGATGTACTGCCAAGTAGGAAAGTCCCATAAGGTCATGTACT
GGGCATAATGCCAGGCGGGCCATTTACCGTCATTGACGTCAATAGGGGGCGTACTTGGCATATGATACAC
TTGATGTACTGCCAAGTGGGCAGTTTACCGTAAATACTCCACCCATTGACGTCAATGGAAAGTCCCTATT
GGCGTTACTATGGGAACATACGTCATTATTGACGTCAATGGGCGGGGGTCGTTGGGCGGTCAGCCAGGCG
GGCCATTTACCGTAAGTTATGTAACGCGGAACTCCATATATGGGCTATGAACTAATGACCCCGTAATTGA
TTACTATTAATAACTAGTCAATAATCAATGTCAACGCGTATATCTGGCCCGTACATCGCGAAGCAGCGCA
AAACGCCTAACCCTAAGCAGATTCTTCATGCAATTGTCGGTCAAGCCTTGCCTTGTTGTAGCTTAAATTT
TGCTCGCGCACTACTCAGCGACCTCCAACACACAAGCAGGGAGCAGATACTGGCTTAACTATGCGGCATC
AGAGCAGATTGTACTGAGAGTGCACCATAGGGGATCGGGAGATCTCCCGATCCGTCGACGTCAGGTGGCA
CTTTTCGGGGAAATGTGCGCGGAACCCCTATTTGTTTATTTTTCTAAATACATTCAAATATGTATCCGCT
CATGAGACAATAACCCTGATAAATGCTTCAATAATATTGAAAAAGGAAGAGTATGAGTATTCAACATTTC
CGTGTCGCCCTTATTCCCTTTTTTGCGGCATTTTGCCTTCCTGTTTTTGCTCACCCAGAAACGCTGGTGA
AAGTAAAAGATGCTGAAGATCAGTTGGGTGCACGAGTGGGTTACATCGAACTGGATCTCAACAGCGGTAA
GATCCTTGAGAGTTTTCGCCCCGAAGAACGTTTTCCAATGATGAGCACTTTTAAAGTTCTGCTATGTGGC
GCGGTATTATCCCGTATTGACGCCGGGCAAGAGCAACTCGGTCGCCGCATACACTATTCTCAGAATGACT
TGGTTGAGTACTCACCAGTCACAGAAAAGCATCTTACGGATGGCATGACAGTAAGAGAATTATGCAGTGC
TGCCATAACCATGAGTGATAACACTGCGGCCAACTTACTTCTGACAACGATCGGAGGACCGAAGGAGCTA
ACCGCTTTTTTGCACAACATGGGGGATCATGTAACTCGCCTTGATCGTTGGGAACCGGAGCTGAATGAAG
CCATACCAAACGACGAGCGTGACACCACGATGCCTGTAGCAATGGCAACAACGTTGCGCAAACTATTAAC
TGGCGAACTACTTACTCTAGCTTCCCGGCAACAATTAATAGACTGGATGGAGGCGGATAAAGTTGCAGGA
CCACTTCTGCGCTCGGCCCTTCCGGCTGGCTGGTTTATTGCTGATAAATCTGGAGCCGGTGAGCGTGGGT
CTCGCGGTATCATTGCAGCACTGGGGCCAGATGGTAAGCCCTCCCGTATCGTAGTTATCTACACGACGGG
GAGTCAGGCAACTATGGATGAACGAAATAGACAGATCGCTGAGATAGGTGCCTCACTGATTAAGCATTGG
TAACTGTCAGACCAAGTTTACTCATATATACTTTAGATTGATTTAAAACTTCATTTTTAATTTAAAAGGA
TCTAGGTGAAGATCCTTTTTGATAATCTCATGACCAAAATCCCTTAACGTGAGTTTTCGTTCCACTGAGC
GTCAGACCCCGTAGAAAAGATCAAAGGATCTTC
Features (pLannotate 1.2.2; 33 found; start..end, strand, type, name):
      1..589     +  rep_origin     ori: high-copy-number ColE1/pMB1/pBR322/pUC origin of replication
    772..864     +  CDS            lacI (fragment): lac repressor; lacI; The lac repressor binds to the lac operator to inhibit transcription in E. coli. This inhibition can be relieved by adding lactose or isopropyl-β-D-thiogalactopyranoside (IPTG).
    877..898     +  protein_bind   CAP binding site: CAP binding activates transcription in the presence of cAMP. E. coli catabolite activator protein
    913..943     +  promoter       lac promoter: promoter for the E. coli lac operon
    947..969     +  protein_bind   lac operator (fragment): The lac repressor binds to the lac operator to inhibit transcription in E. coli. This inhibition can be relieved by adding lactose or isopropyl-β-D-thiogalactopyranoside (IPTG). lac repressor encoded by lacI
   1040..1161    -  polyA_signal   SV40 poly(A) signal: SV40 polyadenylation signal
   1156..1281    -  CDS            ble (fragment): BLE_KLEPN - Experimental evidence at protein level: Swiss-Prot protein existence level 1. Binding protein with a strong affinity to the bleomycin family of antibiotics. Binds to CL990; an antimitotic-antibiotic compound. From Klebsiella pneumoniae.
   1291..1665    -  CDS            BleoR: antibiotic-binding protein; Sh ble from Streptoalloteichus hindustanus; confers resistance to bleomycin, phleomycin, and Zeocin™
   1684..1731    -  promoter       EM7 promoter: synthetic bacterial promoter&nbsp
   1779..2108    -  promoter       SV40 promoter: SV40 enhancer and early promoter
   2122..2550    -  rep_origin     f1 ori (sequence partly withheld): f1 bacteriophage origin of replication; arrow indicates direction of (+) strand synthesis
   2571..2592    -  promoter       SV40 promoter (fragment): SV40 enhancer and early promoter
   2596..2820    -  polyA_signal   bGH poly(A) signal: bovine growth hormone polyadenylation signal
   2852..3085    -  LTR            3' LTR (ΔU3): self-inactivating 3' long terminal repeat (LTR) from HIV-1
   3087..3106    -  misc_feature   cPPT/CTS (fragment): central polypurine tract and central termination sequence of HIV-1
   3157..3745    -  misc_feature   WPRE: woodchuck hepatitis virus posttranscriptional regulatory element
   3761..4358    -  CDS            PuroR (fragment): puromycin N-acetyltransferase; pac from Streptomyces; confers resistance to puromycin
   4496..8599    -  CDS            Cas9: Cas9 (Csn1) endonuclease from the Streptococcus pyogenes Type II CRISPR/Cas system generates RNA-guided double strand breaks in DNA
   8624..8835    -  promoter       EF-1α core promoter: core promoter for human elongation factor EF-1α
   8861..8879    -  CDS            small t antigen (fragment): SV40 (simian virus 40) small t antigen
   8897..8972    -  misc_RNA       gRNA scaffold: guide RNA scaffold for the Streptococcus pyogenes CRISPR/Cas9 system
   9002..9242    -  promoter       U6 promoter: RNA polymerase III promoter for human U6 snRNA
   9293..9410    -  misc_feature   cPPT/CTS: central polypurine tract and central termination sequence of HIV-1
   9460..9560    -  CDS            Rev (fragment): human immunodeficiency virus 1 (HIV-1) Rev protein; rev; enhances nuclear export of unspliced and incompletely spliced viral mRNAs
   9937..10170   -  misc_feature   RRE: The Rev response element (RRE) of HIV-1 allows for Rev-dependent mRNA export from the nucleus to the cytoplasm.
  10316..10679   -  CDS            HIV-1 gag (fragment): gag protein from human immunodeficiency virus 1; gag
  10663..10788   -  misc_feature   HIV-1 Ψ: packaging signal of human immunodeficiency virus type 1
  10835..11015   -  LTR            5' LTR (truncated): truncated 5' long terminal repeat (LTR) from HIV-1
  11033..11232   -  promoter       CMV promoter: human cytomegalovirus (CMV) immediate early promoter
  11233..11612   -  enhancer       CMV enhancer: human cytomegalovirus immediate early enhancer
  11767..11819   +  misc_feature   bom (fragment): basis of mobility region from pBR322
  11878..11982   +  promoter       AmpR promoter: bla
  11983..12843   +  CDS            AmpR: β-lactamase; bla; confers resistance to ampicillin, carbenicillin, and related antibiotics
