[The description below was written by a language model from this plasmid's Addgene catalogue record and pLannotate feature annotations shown in this document.]
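Description:
lentiCRISPR v2-sgLIAS-2 is an all-in-one lentiviral CRISPR plasmid built on the lentiCRISPR v2 backbone, carrying a single guide RNA directed against human LIAS (lipoic acid synthetase) for gene knockout in mammalian cells. In bacteria it is maintained through a high-copy ColE1/pUC-type origin and selected with ampicillin via the β-lactamase gene. An f1 origin and an SV40/EM7-driven bleomycin/Zeocin resistance cassette also sit in the backbone outside the viral region. The sequenced record is about 13 kb.

The transfer cassette is a third-generation, self-inactivating HIV-1 design. A CMV enhancer/promoter fused to a truncated 5' LTR drives production of the genomic RNA in packaging cells. It is followed by the Ψ packaging signal with a partial gag sequence, the Rev response element for nuclear export, and a cPPT/CTS that aids nuclear import of the provirus. The ΔU3 3' LTR disables LTR promoter activity after integration.

Within this frame, a human U6 RNA polymerase III promoter expresses the LIAS-targeting spacer joined to the S. pyogenes gRNA scaffold. An EF-1α core promoter drives S. pyogenes Cas9, followed downstream by puromycin N-acetyltransferase. A WPRE after these coding sequences enhances transcript expression. The link between Cas9 and the puromycin marker is not annotated in the feature table.

Transduced cells thus receive nuclease, guide and a puromycin selection marker from one integrated provirus. The "-2" in the name suggests it is one of several LIAS guides. The associated publication concerns cuproptosis and tumor radioresistance, the context in which LIAS loss was studied. The cloning sites used for guide insertion are not recorded.
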