Addgene plasmid #251682: lentiCRISPR v2-sgLIAS-2
Purpose: gRNA to knock out LIAS in mammalian cells
Depositing lab: Boyi Gan. Depositing organization: University of Texas MD Anderson Cancer Center. Publication: Radiotherapy promotes cuproptosis and synergizes with cuproptosis inducers to overcome tumor radioresistance. Lei G, Sun M, Cheng J, Ye R, Lu Z, Horbath A, Huo D, Wu S, Alapati A, Aggarwal S, Xu Z, Mao C, Yan Y, Yao J, Li Q, Chen X, Lee H, Zhuang L, Jiang D, Pataer A, Roth JA, Navin N, Koong AC, You MJ, Lin SH, Gan B. Cancer Cell. 2025 Jun 9;43(6):1076-1092.e5. doi: 10.1016/j.ccell.2025.03.031. Epub 2025 Apr 10. PubMed 40215978.
Backbone
  Vector backbone: lentiCRISPR v2
  Backbone manufacturer: Feng Zhang (Addgene #52961)
  Backbone size w/o insert (bp): 12000
  Vector type: Lentiviral, CRISPR
  Selectable markers: Puromycin
Growth in bacteria
  Bacterial resistance: Ampicillin, 100 μg/mL
  Growth temperature: 37°C
  Growth strain: NEB Stable
  Copy number: High Copy
Gene/Insert
  Gene/Insert name: LIAS lipoic acid synthetase
  gRNA/shRNA sequence: GGCTGGCCCTACCATGATCG
  Species: H. sapiens (human)
  Entrez Gene: LIAS (a.k.a. HGCLAS, HUSSY-01, LAS, LIP1, LS, PDHLD)
  Cloning method: Restriction Enzyme; 5′ cloning site unknown (unknown if destroyed)
Terms and licenses: Academic/Nonprofit Terms; Industry Terms: Not Available to Industry
How to cite: lentiCRISPR v2-sgLIAS-2 was a gift from Boyi Gan (Addgene plasmid # 251682 ; http://n2t.net/addgene:251682 ; RRID:Addgene_251682)
